Addgene plasmid #106302: pMXS-IRES-Blast SHMT2 CD
Purpose: Expresses SHMT2 K280A catalytic site mutant
Depositing lab: Richard Possemato. Depositing organization: NYU Grossman School of Medicine. Publication: Serine Catabolism by SHMT2 Is Required for Proper Mitochondrial Translation Initiation and Maintenance of Formylmethionyl-tRNAs. Minton DR, Nam M, McLaughlin DJ, Shin J, Bayraktar EC, Alvarez SW, Sviderskiy VO, Papagiannakopoulos T, Sabatini DM, Birsoy K, Possemato R. Mol Cell. 2018 Feb 15;69(4):610-621.e5. doi: 10.1016/j.molcel.2018.01.024. PubMed 29452640.
Backbone
  Vector backbone: pMXS-IRES-blast
  Backbone size w/o insert (bp): 5500
  Total vector size (bp): 7000
  Vector type: Mammalian Expression, Retroviral
  Selectable markers: Blasticidin
Growth in bacteria
  Bacterial resistance: Ampicillin, 100 μg/mL
  Growth temperature: 37°C
  Growth strain: NEB Stable
  Copy number: High Copy
Gene/Insert
  Gene/Insert name: serine hydroxymethyltransferase 2 (alt name: SHMT2)
  Species: H. sapiens (human)
  Insert size (bp): 1518
  Mutation: K280A catalytic site mutation, Silent mutations destroy sgRNA targeting sites
  GenBank ID: NM_005412 NM_005412
  Entrez Gene: SHMT2 (a.k.a. GLYA, HEL-S-51e, NEDCASB, SHMT, mSHMT)
  Cloning method: Restriction Enzyme; 5′ cloning site EcoRI (not destroyed); 3′ cloning site NotI (not destroyed)
  Sequencing primers: 5′ AGTAGACGGCATCGCAGCTTGGATA; 3′ GGC GGA ATT TAC GTA GCG GCC
Terms and licenses: Academic/Nonprofit Terms; Industry Terms: Not Available to Industry
How to cite: pMXS-IRES-Blast SHMT2 CD was a gift from Richard Possemato (Addgene plasmid # 106302 ; http://n2t.net/addgene:106302 ; RRID:Addgene_106302)
