[The description below was written by a language model from this plasmid's Addgene catalogue record and pLannotate feature annotations shown in this document.]
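Description:
pMXS-IRES-Blast SHMT2 CD is a Moloney murine leukemia virus-based gammaretroviral expression vector of roughly 7.1 kb, built on the pMXS-IRES-blast backbone for stable gene delivery into mammalian cells. In bacteria it is maintained through a high-copy ColE1/pUC-type origin and selected with ampicillin via the β-lactamase gene and its native promoter. The viral portion is flanked by MMLV long terminal repeats. Downstream of the 5′ LTR lie the MMLV packaging signal (with short MESV Ψ-like fragments), a truncated gag segment lacking its start codon, and a pol-derived region carrying a splice acceptor. Together these allow the genomic RNA to be packaged when gag, pol and env are supplied in trans by a packaging cell line. No separate internal promoter is annotated, so transcription of the payload is presumably driven from the 5′ LTR.

The insert, cloned between EcoRI and NotI sites, is the human serine hydroxymethyltransferase 2 (SHMT2) coding sequence, about 1.5 kb. This mitochondrial enzyme converts serine to glycine while generating 5,10-methylenetetrahydrofolate for one-carbon metabolism. This version carries a K280A substitution at the catalytic site, giving a catalytically dead ("CD") protein, along with silent mutations that destroy sgRNA target sites so the cDNA resists Cas9 cutting. An EMCV IRES follows the insert and directs translation of blasticidin S deaminase from the same transcript, coupling blasticidin resistance to SHMT2 expression in transduced cells.

The design suits rescue experiments in SHMT2 CRISPR-knockout cells, where the inactive mutant serves as a control to test whether phenotypes depend on enzymatic activity. The associated study concerned serine catabolism, mitochondrial translation initiation and formylmethionyl-tRNA maintenance.
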