Features (pLannotate 1.2.2; 15 found; start..end, strand, type, name):
      4..23      +  misc_feature   MESV Ψ (fragment): packaging signal of murine embryonic stem cell virus
     82..498     +  CDS            gag (truncated): truncated Moloney murine leukemia virus (MMLV) gag gene lacking the start codon
    508..882     +  misc_feature   pol region: Moloney murine leukemia virus (MMLV) pol region containing the splice acceptor site
    936..2447    +  CDS            SHMT2: GLYM_HUMAN - Experimental evidence at protein level: Swiss-Prot protein existence level 1. Catalyzes the cleavage of serine to glycine accompanied with the production of 5,10-methylenetetrahydrofolate, an essential intermediate for purine biosynthesis (PubMed:24075985, PubMed:29364879, PubMed:25619277). Serine provides the major source of folate one-carbon in cells by catalyzing the transfer of one carbon from serine to tetrahydrofolate (PubMed:25619277). Contributes to the de novo mitochondrial thymidylate biosynthesis pathway via its role in glycine and tetrahydrofolate metabolism: thymidyla
   2608..3070    +  misc_feature   IRES: internal ribosome entry site (IRES) of the encephalomyocarditis virus (EMCV)
   3090..3479    +  CDS            BSD: blasticidin S deaminase; Aspergillus terreus BSD; confers resistance to blasticidin
   3528..3649    +  LTR            3' LTR (ΔU3) (fragment): self-inactivating 3' long terminal repeat (LTR) from Moloney murine leukemia virus
   3650..4119    +  LTR            LTR: long terminal repeat from Moloney murine leukemia virus
   4185..4237    -  CDS            lacI (fragment): lac repressor; lacI; The lac repressor binds to the lac operator to inhibit transcription in E. coli. This inhibition can be relieved by adding lactose or isopropyl-β-D-thiogalactopyranoside (IPTG).
   4420..5008    -  rep_origin     ori: high-copy-number ColE1/pMB1/pBR322/pUC origin of replication
   5172..6032    -  CDS            AmpR: β-lactamase; bla; confers resistance to ampicillin, carbenicillin, and related antibiotics
   6033..6137    -  promoter       AmpR promoter: bla
   6167..6760    +  LTR            LTR: long terminal repeat from Moloney murine leukemia virus
   6823..7022    +  misc_feature   MMLV Ψ: packaging signal of Moloney murine leukemia virus (MMLV)
   7074..5       +  misc_feature   MESV Ψ (fragment) (across the origin): packaging signal of murine embryonic stem cell virus
>Addgene plasmid #106302 | pMXS-IRES-Blast SHMT2 CD | addgene full sequence | sequence record 260904 | Addgene NGS Result
CGCGCCGCGCGTCTTGTCTGCTGCAGCATCGTTCTGTGTTGTCTCTGTCTGACTGTGTTTCTGTATTTGT
CTGAAAATTAGGGCCAGACTGTTACCACTCCCTTAAGTTTGACCTTAGGTCACTGGAAAGATGTCGAGCG
GATCGCTCACAACCAGTCGGTAGATGTCAAGAAGAGACGTTGGGTTACCTTCTGCTCTGCAGAATGGCCA
ACCTTTAACGTCGGATGGCCGCGAGACGGCACCTTTAACCGAGACCTCATCACCCAGGTTAAGATCAAGG
TCTTTTCACCTGGCCCGCATGGACACCCAGACCAGGTCCCCTACATCGTGACCTGGGAAGCCTTGGCTTT
TGACCCCCCTCCCTGGGTCAAGCCCTTTGTACACCCTAAGCCTCCGCCTCCTCTTCCTCCATCCGCCCCG
TCTCTCCCCCTTGAACCTCCTCGTTCGACCCCGCCTCGATCCTCCCTTTATCCAGCCCTCACTCCTTCTC
TAGGCGCCCCCATATGGCCATATGAGATCTTATATGGGGCACCCCCGCCCCTTGTAAACTTCCCTGACCC
TGACATGACAAGAGTTACTAACAGCCCCTCTCTCCAAGCTCACTTACAGGCTCTCTACTTAGTCCAGCAC
GAAGTCTGGAGACCTCTGGCGGCAGCCTACCAAGAACAACTGGACCGACCGGTGGTACCTCACCCTTACC
GAGTCGGCGACACAGTGTGGGTCCGCCGACACCAGACTAAGAACCTAGAACCTCGCTGGAAAGGACCTTA
CACAGTCCTGCTGACCACCCCCACCGCCCTCAAAGTAGACGGCATCGCAGCTTGGATACACGCCGCCCAC
GTGAAGGCTGCCGACCCCGGGGGTGGACCATCCTCTAGACTGCCGGATCTAGCTAGTTAATTAAGGATCC
CAGTGTGGTGGTACGGGAATTCACCATGCTGTACTTCTCTTTGTTTTGGGCGGCTCGGCCTCTGCAGAGA
TGTGGGCAGCTGGTCAGGATGGCCATTCGGGCTCAGCACAGCAACGCAGCCCAGACTCAGACTGGGGAAG
CAAACAGGGGCTGGACAGGCCAGGAGAGCCTGTCGGACAGTGATCCTGAGATGTGGGAGTTGCTGCAGAG
GGAGAAGGACAGGCAATGCAGAGGCCTGGAGCTCATTGCCTCAGAGAACTTCTGCAGCCGAGCTGCGCTG
GAGGCCCTGGGGTCCTGTCTGAACAACAAGTACTCGGAGGGTTATCCTGGCAAGAGATACTATGGGGGAG
CAGAGGTGGTGGATGAAATTGAGCTGCTGTGCCAGCGCCGGGCCTTGGAAGCCTTTGACCTGGATCCTGC
ACAGTGGGGAGTCAATGTCCAGCCCTACTCCGGGTCGCCAGCCAACCTGGCCGTCTACACAGCCCTTCTG
CAACCTCACGACCGGATCATGGGGCTGGACCTGCCCGATGGGGGCCATCTCACCCACGGCTACATGTCTG
ACGTCAAGCGGATATCAGCCACGTCCATCTTCTTCGAGTCTATGCCCTATAAGCTCAACCCCAAAACTGG
CCTCATTGACTACAACCAGCTGGCACTGACTGCTCGACTTTTCCGGCCACGGCTCATCATAGCTGGCACC
AGCGCCTATGCTCGCCTCATTGACTACGCCCGCATGAGAGAGGTGTGTGATGAAGTCAAAGCACACCTGC
TGGCAGACATGGCCCACATCAGTGGCCTGGTGGCTGCCAAGGTGATTCCCTCGCCTTTCAAGCACGCGGA
CATCGTCACCACCACTACTCACGCAACTCTTCGAGGGGCCAGGTCAGGGCTCATCTTCTACCGGAAAGGG
GTGAAGGCTGTGGACCCCAAGACTGGCCGGGAGATCCCTTACACATTTGAGGACCGAATCAACTTTGCCG
TGTTCCCATCCCTGCAGGGGGGCCCCCACAATCATGCCATTGCTGCAGTAGCTGTGGCCCTAAAGCAGGC
CTGCACCCCCATGTTCCGGGAGTACTCCCTGCAGGTTCTGAAGAATGCTCGGGCCATGGCAGATGCCCTG
CTAGAGCGAGGCTACTCACTGGTATCAGGTGGTACTGACAACCACCTGGTGCTGGTGGACCTGCGGCCCA
AGGGCCTGGATGGAGCTCGGGCTGAGCGGGTGCTAGAGCTTGTATCCATCACTGCCAACAAGAACACCTG
TCCTGGAGACCGAAGTGCCATCACACCGGGCGGCCTGCGGCTTGGGGCCCCAGCCTTAACTTCTCGACAG
TTCCGTGAGGATGACTTCCGGAGAGTTGTGGACTTTATAGATGAAGGGGTCAACATTGGCTTAGAGGTGA
AGAGCAAGACTGCCAAGCTCCAGGATTTCAAATCCTTCCTGCTTAAGGACTCAGAAACAAGTCAGCGTCT
GGCCAACCTCAGGCAACGGGTGGAGCAGTTTGCCAGGGCCTTCCCCATGCCTGGTTTTGATGAGCATTGA
CTCGAGGGCCGGCGCGCCGCGGCCGCTACGTAAATTCCGCCCCCCCCCCCCYTCNTCCNCCCCCCCCTAA
CGTTACTGGCCGAAGCCGCTTGGAATAAGGCCGGTGTGCGTTTGTCTATATGTTATTTTCCACCATATTG
CCGTCTTTTGGCAATGTGAGGGCCCGGAAACCTGGCCCTGTCTTCTTGACGAGCATTCCTAGGGGTCTTT
CCCCTCTCGCCAAAGGAATGCAAGGTCTGTTGAATGTCGTGAAGGAAGCAGTTCCTCTGGAAGCTTCTTG
AAGACAAACAACGTCTGTAGCGACCCTTTGCAGGCAGCGGAACCCCCCACCTGGCGACAGGTGCCTCTGC
GGCCAAAAGCCACGTGTATAAGATACACCTGCAAAGGCGGCACAACCCCAGTGCCACGTTGTGAGTTGGA
TAGTTGTGGAAAGAGTCAAATGGCTCTCCTCAAGCGTATTCAACAAGGGGCTGAAGGATGCCCAGAAGGT
ACCCCATTGTATGGGATCTGATCTGGGGCCTCGGTGCACATGCTTTACATGTGTTTAGTCGAGGTTAAAA
AAACGTCTAGGCCCCCCGAACCACGGGGACGTGGTTTTCCTTTGAAAAACACGATGATAATATGGCCACA
ACCATGGTTCCTTTGTCTCAAGAAGAATCCACCCTCATTGAAAGAGCAACGGCTACAATCAACAGCATCC
CCATCTCTGAAGACTACAGCGTCGCCAGCGCAGCTCTCTCTAGCGACGGCCGCATCTTCACTGGTGTCAA
TGTATATCATTTTACTGGGGGACCTTGTGCAGAACTCGTGGTGCTGGGCACTGCTGCTGCTGCGGCAGCT
GGCAACCTGACTTGTATCGTCGCGATCGGAAATGAGAACAGGGGCATCTTGAGCCCCTGCGGACGGTGCC
GACAGGTGCTTCTCGATCTGCATCCTGGGATCAAAGCCATAGTGAAGGACAGTGATGGACAGCCGACGGC
AGTTGGGATTCGTGAATTGCTGCCCTCTGGTTATGTGTGGGAGGGCTAAGTCGACGATAAAATAAAAGAT
TTTATTTAGTCTCCAGAAAAAGGGGGGAATGAAAGACCCCACCTGTAGGTTTGGCAAGCTAGCTTAAGTA
ACGCCATTTTGCAAGGCATGGAAAAATACATAACTGAGAATAGAGAAGTTCAGATCAAGGTCAGGAACAG
ATGGAACAGCTGAATATGGGCCAAACAGGATATCTGTGGTAAGCAGTTCCTGCCCCGGCTCAGGGCCAAG
AACAGATGGAACAGCTGAATATGGGCCAAACAGGATATCTGTGGTAAGCAGTTCCTGCCCCGGCTCAGGG
CCAAGAACAGATGGTCCCCAGATGCGGTCCAGCCCTCAGCAGTTTCTAGAGAACCATCAGATGTTTCCAG
GGTGCCCCAAGGACCTGAAATGACCCTGTGCCTTATTTGAACTAACCAATCAGTTCGCTTCTCGCTTCTG
TTCGCGCGCTTCTGCTCCCCGAGCTCAATAAAAGAGCCCACAACCCCTCACTCGGGGCGCCAGTCCTCCG
ATTGACTGAGTCGCCCGGGTACCCGTGTATCCAATAAACCCTCTTGCAGTTGCATCCGACTTGTGGTCTC
GCTGTTCCTTGGGAGGGTCTCCTCTGAGTGATTGACTACCCGTCAGCGGGGGTCTTTCACATGCAGCATG
TATCAAAATTAATTTGGTTTTTTTTCTTAAGTATTTACATTAAATGGCCATAGTTGCATTAATGAATCGG
CCAACGCGCGGGGAGAGGCGGTTTGCGTATTGGGCGCTCTTCCGCTTCCTCGCTCACTGACTCGCTGCGC
TCGGTCGTTCGGCTGCGGCGAGCGGTATCAGCTCACTCAAAGGCGGTAATACGGTTATCCACAGAATCAG
GGGATAACGCAGGAAAGAACATGTGAGCAAAAGGCCAGCAAAAGGCCAGGAACCGTAAAAAGGCCGCGTT
GCTGGCGTTTTTCCATAGGCTCCGCCCCCCTGACGAGCATCACAAAAATCGACGCTCAAGTCAGAGGTGG
CGAAACCCGACAGGACTATAAAGATACCAGGCGTTTCCCCCTGGAAGCTCCCTCGTGCGCTCTCCTGTTC
CGACCCTGCCGCTTACCGGATACCTGTCCGCCTTTCTCCCTTCGGGAAGCGTGGCGCTTTCTCATAGCTC
ACGCTGTAGGTATCTCAGTTCGGTGTAGGTCGTTCGCTCCAAGCTGGGCTGTGTGCACGAACCCCCCGTT
CAGCCCGACCGCTGCGCCTTATCCGGTAACTATCGTCTTGAGTCCAACCCGGTAAGACACGACTTATCGC
CACTGGCAGCAGCCACTGGTAACAGGATTAGCAGAGCGAGGTATGTAGGCGGTGCTACAGAGTTCTTGAA
GTGGTGGCCTAACTACGGCTACACTAGAAGAACAGTATTTGGTATCTGCGCTCTGCTGAAGCCAGTTACC
TTCGGAAAAAGAGTTGGTAGCTCTTGATCCGGCAAACAAACCACCGCTGGTAGCGGTGGTTTTTTTGTTT
GCAAGCAGCAGATTACGCGCAGAAAAAAAGGATCTCAAGAAGATCCTTTGATCTTTTCTACGGGGTCTGA
CGCTCAGTGGAACGAAAACTCACGTTAAGGGATTTTGGTCATGAGATTATCAAAAAGGATCTTCACCTAG
ATCCTTTTGCGGCCGGCCGCAAATCAATCTAAAGTATATATGAGTAAACTTGGTCTGACAGTTACCAATG
CTTAATCAGTGAGGCACCTATCTCAGCGATCTGTCTATTTCGTTCATCCATAGTTGCCTGACTCCCCGTC
GTGTAGATAACTACGATACGGGAGGGCTTACCATCTGGCCCCAGTGCTGCAATGATACCGCGAGACCCAC
GCTCACCGGCTCCAGATTTATCAGCAATAAACCAGCCAGCCGGAAGGGCCGAGCGCAGAAGTGGTCCTGC
AACTTTATCCGCCTCCATCCAGTCTATTAATTGTTGCCGGGAAGCTAGAGTAAGTAGTTCGCCAGTTAAT
AGTTTGCGCAACGTTGTTGCCATTGCTACAGGCATCGTGGTGTCACGCTCGTCGTTTGGTATGGCTTCAT
TCAGCTCCGGTTCCCAACGATCAAGGCGAGTTACATGATCCCCCATGTTGTGCAAAAAAGCGGTTAGCTC
CTTCGGTCCTCCGATCGTTGTCAGAAGTAAGTTGGCCGCAGTGTTATCACTCATGGTTATGGCAGCACTG
CATAATTCTCTTACTGTCATGCCATCCGTAAGATGCTTTTCTGTGACTGGTGAGTACTCAACCAAGTCAT
TCTGAGAATAGTGTATGCGGCGACCGAGTTGCTCTTGCCCGGCGTCAATACGGGATAATACCGCGCCACA
TAGCAGAACTTTAAAAGTGCTCATCATTGGAAAACGTTCTTCGGGGCGAAAACTCTCAAGGATCTTACCG
CTGTTGAGATCCAGTTCGATGTAACCCACTCGTGCACCCAACTGATCTTCAGCATCTTTTACTTTCACCA
GCGTTTCTGGGTGAGCAAAAACAGGAAGGCAAAATGCCGCAAAAAAGGGAATAAGGGCGACACGGAAATG
TTGAATACTCATACTCTTCCTTTTTCAATATTATTGAAGCATTTATCAGGGTTATTGTCTCATGAGCGGA
TACATATTTGAATGTATTTAGAAAAATAAACAAATAGGGGTTCCGCGCACATTTCCCCGAAAAGTGCCAC
CTGCATAATGAAAGACCCCACCTGTAGGTTTGGCAAGCTAGCTTAAGTAACGCCATTTTGCAAGGCATGG
AAAAATACATAACTGAGAATAGAAAAGTTCAGATCAAGGTCAGGAACAGATGGAACAGCTGAATATGGGC
CAAACAGGATATCTGTGGTAAGCAGTTCCTGCCCCGGCTCAGGGCCAAGAACAGATGGAACAGCTGAATA
TGGGCCAAACAGGATATCTGTGGTAAGCAGTTCCTGCCCCGGCTCAGGGCCAAGAACAGATGGTCCCCAG
ATGCGGTCCAGCCCTCAGCAGTTTCTAGAGAACCATCAGATGTTTCCAGGGTGCCCCAAGGACCTGAAAT
GACCCTGTGCCTTATTTGAACTAACCAATCAGTTCGCTTCTCGCTTCTGTTCGCGCGCTTCTGCTCCCCG
AGCTCAATAAAAGAGCCCACAACCCCTCACTCGGCGCGCCAGTCCTCCGATTGACTGAGTCGCCCGGGTA
CCCGTGTATCCAATAAACCCTCTTGCAGTTGCATCCGACTTGTGGTCTCGCTGTTCCTTGGGAGGGTCTC
CTCTGAGTGATTGACTACCCGTCAGCGGGGGTCTTTCATTTGGGGGCTCGTCCGGGATCGGGAGACCCCT
GCCCAGGGACCACCGACCCACCACCGGGAGGTAAGCTGGCCAGCAACTTATCTGTGTCTGTCCGATTGTC
TAGTGTCTATGACTGATTTTATGCGCCTGCGTCGGTACTAGTTAGCTAACTAGCTCTGTATCTGGCGGAC
CCGTGGTGGAACTGACGAGTTCGGAACACCCGGCCGCAACCCTGGGAGACGTCCCAGGGACTTCGGGGGC
CGTTTTTGTGGCCCGACCTGAGTCCAAAAATCCCGATCGTTTTGGACTCTTTGGTGCACCCCCCTAATAG
GAGGGATATGTGGTTCTGGTAGGAGACGAGAACCTAAAACAGTTCCCGCCTCCGTCTGAATTTTTGCTTT
CGGTTTGGGACCGAAGC
