>Addgene plasmid #106302 | pMXS-IRES-Blast SHMT2 CD | depositor partial sequence | sequence record 201280 | Insert
ACCATGCTGTACTTCTCTTTGTTTTGGGCGGCTCGGCCTCTGCAGAGATGTGGGCAGCTGGTCAGGATGG
CCATTCGGGCTCAGCACAGCAACGCAGCCCAGACTCAGACTGGGGAAGCAAACAGGGGCTGGACAGGCCA
GGAGAGCCTGTCGGACAGTGATCCTGAGATGTGGGAGTTGCTGCAGAGGGAGAAGGACAGGCAATGCAGA
GGCCTGGAGCTCATTGCCTCAGAGAACTTCTGCAGCCGAGCTGCGCTGGAGGCCCTGGGGTCCTGTCTGA
ACAACAAGTACTCGGAGGGTTATCCTGGCAAGAGATACTATGGGGGAGCAGAGGTGGTGGATGAAATTGA
GCTGCTGTGCCAGCGCCGGGCCTTGGAAGCCTTTGACCTGGATCCTGCACAGTGGGGAGTCAATGTCCAG
CCCTACTCCGGGTCGCCAGCCAACCTGGCCGTCTACACAGCCCTTCTGCAACCTCACGACCGGATCATGG
GGCTGGACCTGCCCGATGGGGGCCATCTCACCCACGGCTACATGTCTGACGTCAAGCGGATATCAGCCAC
GTCCATCTTCTTCGAGTCTATGCCCTATAAGCTCAACCCCAAAACTGGCCTCATTGACTACAACCAGCTG
GCACTGACTGCTCGACTTTTCCGGCCACGGCTCATCATAGCTGGCACCAGCGCCTATGCTCGCCTCATTG
ACTACGCCCGCATGAGAGAGGTGTGTGATGAAGTCAAAGCACACCTGCTGGCAGACATGGCCCACATCAG
TGGCCTGGTGGCTGCCAAGGTGATTCCCTCGCCTTTCAAGCACGCGGACATCGTCACCACCACTACTCAC
GCAACTCTTCGAGGGGCCAGGTCAGGGCTCATCTTCTACCGGAAAGGGGTGAAGGCTGTGGACCCCAAGA
CTGGCCGGGAGATCCCTTACACATTTGAGGACCGAATCAACTTTGCCGTGTTCCCATCCCTGCAGGGGGG
CCCCCACAATCATGCCATTGCTGCAGTAGCTGTGGCCCTAAAGCAGGCCTGCACCCCCATGTTCCGGGAG
TACTCCCTGCAGGTTCTGAAGAATGCTCGGGCCATGGCAGATGCCCTGCTAGAGCGAGGCTACTCACTGG
TATCAGGTGGTACTGACAACCACCTGGTGCTGGTGGACCTGCGGCCCAAGGGCCTGGATGGAGCTCGGGC
TGAGCGGGTGCTAGAGCTTGTATCCATCACTGCCAACAAGAACACCTGTCCTGGAGACCGAAGTGCCATC
ACACCGGGCGGCCTGCGGCTTGGGGCCCCAGCCTTAACTTCTCGACAGTTCCGTGAGGATGACTTCCGGA
GAGTTGTGGACTTTATAGATGAAGGGGTCAACATTGGCTTAGAGGTGAAGAGCAAGACTGCCAAGCTCCA
GGATTTCAAATCCTTCCTGCTTAAGGACTCAGAAACAAGTCAGCGTCTGGCCAACCTCAGGCAACGGGTG
GAGCAGTTTGCCAGGGCCTTCCCCATGCCTGGTTTTGATGAGCATTGA
